Addgene plasmid #175460: EPB41L3A-c021
Purpose: Protein expression in bacterial cells. FERM domain, P107-L390. Used for crystallography (PDB:6IBE).
Depositing lab: Opher Gileadi. Depositing organization: University of Oxford.
Backbone
  Vector backbone: pNIC28-Bsa4
  Vector type: Bacterial Expression
Growth in bacteria
  Bacterial resistance: Kanamycin, 50 μg/mL
  Growth temperature: 37°C
  Growth strain: DH5alpha
  Copy number: High Copy
Gene/Insert
  Gene/Insert name: EPB41L3 (alt name: 4.1B|DAL-1|DAL1)
  Species: H. sapiens (human)
  Entrez Gene: EPB41L3 (a.k.a. 4.1B, DAL-1, DAL1)
  Tag / fusion protein: His6-TEV (N terminal on insert)
  Cloning method: Ligation Independent Cloning
Terms and licenses: Academic/Nonprofit Terms; Industry Terms: Not Available to Industry
Depositor comments: Ligation-independent cloning 5' site GTACTTCCAATCCAT; 3' site TATCCACCTTTACT. Gileadi lab uses BL21(DE3)-R3-pRARE2 cells for expression.
How to cite: EPB41L3A-c021 was a gift from Opher Gileadi (Addgene plasmid # 175460 ; http://n2t.net/addgene:175460 ; RRID:Addgene_175460)
