[The description below was written by a language model from this plasmid's Addgene catalogue record and pLannotate feature annotations shown in this document.]
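Description:
EPB41L3A-c021 is a bacterial expression plasmid built on pNIC28-Bsa4, a pET-type vector, and carries the FERM domain (residues P107 to L390) of human EPB41L3, also known as 4.1B or DAL-1. The fragment was inserted by ligation-independent cloning so that it is fused at its N terminus to a His6 tag followed by a TEV protease cleavage site, allowing metal-affinity purification and subsequent tag removal. Transcription is driven by a T7 promoter with an adjacent lac operator, translation starts from the T7 gene 10 ribosome binding site, and a T7 terminator closes the cassette. The plasmid also encodes lacI, so expression stays repressed until induction with IPTG in a host that supplies T7 RNA polymerase, such as a BL21(DE3) derivative; the depositor notes use of a strain with a rare-codon supplement plasmid.

The plasmid is maintained through a ColE1/pMB1-type origin and selected with kanamycin via the aph(3')-Ia gene. The catalogue lists it as high copy, although the backbone retains rop and the bom region from pBR322, along with an f1 origin and remnants of the tetracycline resistance gene. The automated annotation matched the insert to the mouse Epb41l3 orthologue, which reflects sequence similarity rather than the recorded human origin. It did not pick up the N-terminal His6-TEV tag, which presumably lies in the unannotated stretch between the ribosome binding site and the insert. It did flag short His-tag and T7 gene 10-derived fragments downstream of the insert; these are probably vector remnants, but the record does not say whether they are translated. According to the record, the construct was used to produce protein for crystallography, yielding a deposited structure of the FERM domain.
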