Features (pLannotate 1.2.2; 19 found; start..end, strand, type, name):
     12..34      +  RBS            RBS: efficient ribosome binding site from bacteriophage T7 gene 10 (Olins and Rangwala, 1989)
    111..962     +  CDS            Epb41l3 (fragment): E41L3_MOUSE - Also known as Dal1 From Mus musculus (Mouse).
   1028..1045    +  CDS            9xHis (fragment): 9xHis affinity tag
   1055..1104    +  CDS            SET1 (fragment): solubility-enhancement tag derived from T7 phage gene 10B
   1112..1159    +  terminator     T7 terminator: transcription terminator for bacteriophage T7 RNA polymerase
   1196..1624    +  rep_origin     f1 ori (sequence partly withheld): f1 bacteriophage origin of replication; arrow indicates direction of (+) strand synthesis
   1677..1734    +  promoter       AmpR promoter (fragment): bla
   1743..2558    -  CDS            KanR: aminoglycoside phosphotransferase; aph(3')-Ia; confers resistance to kanamycin in bacteria or G418 (Geneticin®) in eukaryotes
   2680..3268    +  rep_origin     ori: high-copy-number ColE1/pMB1/pBR322/pUC origin of replication
   3454..3593    -  misc_feature   bom: basis of mobility region from pBR322
   3695..3886    -  CDS            rop: Rop protein, which maintains plasmids at low copy number; rop
   3903..4283    +  CDS            YPB1_ECOLX: Protein predicted: Swiss-Prot protein existence level 4. From Escherichia coli.
   4355..4646    -  CDS            TcR (fragment): tetracycline efflux protein; tet; confers resistance to tetracycline
   4661..4682    -  protein_bind   CAP binding site: CAP binding activates transcription in the presence of cAMP. E. coli catabolite activator protein
   4695..5777    -  CDS            lacI: lac repressor; lacI; The lac repressor binds to the lac operator to inhibit transcription in E. coli. This inhibition can be relieved by adding lactose or isopropyl-β-D-thiogalactopyranoside (IPTG).
   5778..5855    -  promoter       lacI promoter: lacI
   5863..6142    -  CDS            TcR (fragment): tetracycline efflux protein; tet; confers resistance to tetracycline
   6164..6182    +  promoter       T7 promoter: promoter for bacteriophage T7 RNA polymerase
   6183..6207    +  protein_bind   lac operator: The lac repressor binds to the lac operator to inhibit transcription in E. coli. This inhibition can be relieved by adding lactose or isopropyl-β-D-thiogalactopyranoside (IPTG). lac repressor encoded by lacI
>Addgene plasmid #175460 | EPB41L3A-c021 | addgene full sequence | sequence record 353154 | Addgene NGS Result
CTAGAAATAATTTTGTTTAACTTTAAGAAGGAGATATACATATGCACCATCATCATCATCATTCTTCTGG
TGTAGATCTGGGTACCGAGAACCTGTACTTCCAATCCATGCCTAAAAGCATGCAGTGCAAAGTGATACTT
CTCGATGGATCAGAATATACCTGTGATGTAGAGAAACGCTCCAGAGGACAAGTGCTGTTTGATAAAGTGT
GTGAACACTTGAACTTGCTAGAGAAAGACTACTTTGGGCTTACGTATCGAGATGCTGAAAACCAGAAGAA
TTGGTTGGACCCTGCTAAGGAAATAAAAAAACAGGTTCGAAGTGGTGCTTGGCACTTTTCATTTAATGTG
AAATTTTATCCACCAGACCCTGCCCAACTATCTGAAGATATCACCAGGTACTACCTCTGCTTGCAGTTGC
GAGATGACATCGTGTCCGGAAGGCTGCCCTGCTCCTTTGTTACCCTGGCCTTGCTGGGCTCCTACACTGT
CCAGTCAGAGCTCGGAGACTATGACCCAGATGAATGTGGGAGCGATTACATTAGTGAGTTCCGCTTTGCA
CCAAACCACACTAAAGAACTGGAAGACAAAGTGATCGAGCTGCACAAGAGCCACAGAGGAATGACGCCAG
CAGAAGCAGAGATGCATTTCTTGGAAAATGCCAAAAAATTATCAATGTATGGGGTAGATTTACATCATGC
TAAGGACTCAGAAGGGGTAGAAATTATGTTAGGAGTTTGTGCAAGTGGTCTGTTGATATATCGCGACCGG
CTGCGAATAAACAGATTTGCCTGGCCCAAGGTTCTAAAGATTTCATACAAACGGAACAACTTTTACATTA
AGATCCGGCCGGGAGAGTTTGAACAATTTGAAAGCACCATTGGGTTTAAGCTGCCAAACCATCGAGCTGC
CAAGCGTTTATGGAAAGTATGTGTTGAGCATCATACATTTTTCAGACTACTGTGACAGTAAAGGTGGATA
CGGATCCGAATTCGAGCTCCGTCGACAAGCTTGCGGCCGCACTCGAGCACCACCACCACCACCACTGAGA
TCCGGCTGCTAACAAAGCCCGAAAGGAAGCTGAGTTGGCTGCTGCCACCGCTGAGCAATAACTAGCATAA
CCCCTTGGGGCCTCTAAACGGGTCTTGAGGGGTTTTTTGCTGAAAGGAGGAACTATATCCGGATTGGCGA
ATGGG
[124 nt withheld, positions 1196-1319]
C
[91 nt withheld, positions 1321-1411]
A
[49 nt withheld, positions 1413-1461]
CCTTTGACGTTGGAGTCCACGTTCTTT
[37 nt withheld, positions 1489-1525]
ACCCTATCTCGGTCTATTCTTTTGATTTATAAGGGATTTTGCCGATTTCGGCCTATTGGTTAAAAAATGA
GCTGATTTAACAAAAATTTAACGCGAATTTTAACAAAATATTAACGCTTACAATTTAGGTGGCACTTTTC
GGGGAAATGTGCGCGGAACCCCTATTTGTTTATTTTTCTAAATACATTCAAATATGTATCCGCTCATGAA
TTAATTCTTAGAAAAACTCATCGAGCATCAAATGAAACTGCAATTTATTCATATCAGGATTATCAATACC
ATATTTTTGAAAAAGCCGTTTCTGTAATGAAGGAGAAAACTCACCGAGGCAGTTCCATAGGATGGCAAGA
TCCTGGTATCGGTCTGCGATTCCGACTCGTCCAACATCAATACAACCTATTAATTTCCCCTCGTCAAAAA
TAAGGTTATCAAGTGAGAAATCACCATGAGTGACGACTGAATCCGGTGAGAATGGCAAAAGTTTATGCAT
TTCTTTCCAGACTTGTTCAACAGGCCAGCCATTACGCTCGTCATCAAAATCACTCGCATCAACCAAACCG
TTATTCATTCGTGATTGCGCCTGAGCGAGACGAAATACGCGATCGCTGTTAAAAGGACAATTACAAACAG
GAATCGAATGCAACCGGCGCAGGAACACTGCCAGCGCATCAACAATATTTTCACCTGAATCAGGATATTC
TTCTAATACCTGGAATGCTGTTTTCCCGGGGATCGCAGTGGTGAGTAACCATGCATCATCAGGAGTACGG
ATAAAATGCTTGATGGTCGGAAGAGGCATAAATTCCGTCAGCCAGTTTAGTCTGACCATCTCATCTGTAA
CATCATTGGCAACGCTACCTTTGCCATGTTTCAGAAACAACTCTGGCGCATCGGGCTTCCCATACAATCG
ATAGATTGTCGCACCTGATTGCCCGACATTATCGCGAGCCCATTTATACCCATATAAATCAGCATCCATG
TTGGAATTTAATCGCGGCCTAGAGCAAGACGTTTCCCGTTGAATATGGCTCATAACACCCCTTGTATTAC
TGTTTATGTAAGCAGACAGTTTTATTGTTCATGACCAAAATCCCTTAACGTGAGTTTTCGTTCCACTGAG
CGTCAGACCCCGTAGAAAAGATCAAAGGATCTTCTTGAGATCCTTTTTTTCTGCGCGTAATCTGCTGCTT
GCAAACAAAAAAACCACCGCTACCAGCGGTGGTTTGTTTGCCGGATCAAGAGCTACCAACTCTTTTTCCG
AAGGTAACTGGCTTCAGCAGAGCGCAGATACCAAATACTGTCCTTCTAGTGTAGCCGTAGTTAGGCCACC
ACTTCAAGAACTCTGTAGCACCGCCTACATACCTCGCTCTGCTAATCCTGTTACCAGTGGCTGCTGCCAG
TGGCGATAAGTCGTGTCTTACCGGGTTGGACTCAAGACGATAGTTACCGGATAAGGCGCAGCGGTCGGGC
TGAACGGGGGGTTCGTGCACACAGCCCAGCTTGGAGCGAACGACCTACACCGAACTGAGATACCTACAGC
GTGAGCTATGAGAAAGCGCCACGCTTCCCGAAGGGAGAAAGGCGGACAGGTATCCGGTAAGCGGCAGGGT
CGGAACAGGAGAGCGCACGAGGGAGCTTCCAGGGGGAAACGCCTGGTATCTTTATAGTCCTGTCGGGTTT
CGCCACCTCTGACTTGAGCGTCGATTTTTGTGATGCTCGTCAGGGGGGCGGAGCCTATGGAAAAACGCCA
GCAACGCGGCCTTTTTACGGTTCCTGGCCTTTTGCTGGCCTTTTGCTCACATGTTCTTTCCTGCGTTATC
CCCTGATTCTGTGGATAACCGTATTACCGCCTTTGAGTGAGCTGATACCGCTCGCCGCAGCCGAACGACC
GAGCGCAGCGAGTCAGTGAGCGAGGAAGCGGAAGAGCGCCTGATGCGGTATTTTCTCCTTACGCATCTGT
GCGGTATTTCACACCGCAATGGTGCACTCTCAGTACAATCTGCTCTGATGCCGCATAGTTAAGCCAGTAT
ACACTCCGCTATCGCTACGTGACTGGGTCATGGCTGCGCCCCGACACCCGCCAACACCCGCTGACGCGCC
CTGACGGGCTTGTCTGCTCCCGGCATCCGCTTACAGACAAGCTGTGACCGTCTCCGGGAGCTGCATGTGT
CAGAGGTTTTCACCGTCATCACCGAAACGCGCGAGGCAGCTGCGGTAAAGCTCATCAGCGTGGTCGTGAA
GCGATTCACAGATGTCTGCCTGTTCATCCGCGTCCAGCTCGTTGAGTTTCTCCAGAAGCGTTAATGTCTG
GCTTCTGATAAAGCGGGCCATGTTAAGGGCGGTTTTTTCCTGTTTGGTCACTGATGCCTCCGTGTAAGGG
GGATTTCTGTTCATGGGGGTAATGATACCGATGAAACGAGAGAGGATGCTCACGATACGGGTTACTGATG
ATGAACATGCCCGGTTACTGGAACGTTGTGAGGGTAAACAACTGGCGGTATGGATGCGGCGGGACCAGAG
AAAAATCACTCAGGGTCAATGCCAGCGCTTCGTTAATACAGATGTAGGTGTTCCACAGGGTAGCCAGCAG
CATCCTGCGATGCAGATCCGGAACATAATGGTGCAGGGCGCTGACTTCCGCGTTTCCAGACTTTACGAAA
CACGGAAACCGAAGACCATTCATGTTGTTGCTCAGGTCGCAGACGTTTTGCAGCAGCAGTCGCTTCACGT
TCGCTCGCGTATCGGTGATTCATTCTGCTAACCAGTAAGGCAACCCCGCCAGCCTAGCCGGGTCCTCAAC
GACAGGAGCACGATCATGCGCACCCGTGGGGCCGCCATGCCGGCGATAATGGCCTGCTTCTCGCCGAAAC
GTTTGGTGGCGGGACCAGTGACGAAGGCTTGAGCGAGGGCGTGCAAGATTCCGAATACCGCAAGCGACAG
GCCGATCATCGTCGCGCTCCAGCGAAAGCGGTCCTCGCCGAAAATGACCCAGAGCGCTGCCGGCACCTGT
CCTACGAGTTGCATGATAAAGAAGACAGTCATAAGTGCGGCGACGATAGTCATGCCCCGCGCCCACCGGA
AGGAGCTGACTGGGTTGAAGGCTCTCAAGGGCATCGGTCGAGATCCCGGTGCCTAATGAGTGAGCTAACT
TACATTAATTGCGTTGCGCTCACTGCCCGCTTTCCAGTCGGGAAACCTGTCGTGCCAGCTGCATTAATGA
ATCGGCCAACGCGCGGGGAGAGGCGGTTTGCGTATTGGGCGCCAGGGTGGTTTTTCTTTTCACCAGTGAG
ACGGGCAACAGCTGATTGCCCTTCACCGCCTGGCCCTGAGAGAGTTGCAGCAAGCGGTCCACGCTGGTTT
GCCCCAGCAGGCGAAAATCCTGTTTGATGGTGGTTAACGGCGGGATATAACATGAGCTGTCTTCGGTATC
GTCGTATCCCACTACCGAGATATCCGCACCAACGCGCAGCCCGGACTCGGTAATGGCGCGCATTGCGCCC
AGCGCCATCTGATCGTTGGCAACCAGCATCGCAGTGGGAACGATGCCCTCATTCAGCATTTGCATGGTTT
GTTGAAAACCGGACATGGCACTCCAGTCGCCTTCCCGTTCCGCTATCGGCTGAATTTGATTGCGAGTGAG
ATATTTATGCCAGCCAGCCAGACGCAGACGCGCCGAGACAGAACTTAATGGGCCCGCTAACAGCGCGATT
TGCTGGTGACCCAATGCGACCAGATGCTCCACGCCCAGTCGCGTACCGTCTTCATGGGAGAAAATAATAC
TGTTGATGGGTGTCTGGTCAGAGACATCAAGAAATAACGCCGGAACATTAGTGCAGGCAGCTTCCACAGC
AATGGCATCCTGGTCATCCAGCGGATAGTTAATGATCAGCCCACTGACGCGTTGCGCGAGAAGATTGTGC
ACCGCCGCTTTACAGGCTTCGACGCCGCTTCGTTCTACCATCGACACCACCACGCTGGCACCCAGTTGAT
CGGCGCGAGATTTAATCGCCGCGACAATTTGCGACGGCGCGTGCAGGGCCAGACTGGAGGTGGCAACGCC
AATCAGCAACGACTGTTTGCCCGCCAGTTGTTGTGCCACGCGGTTGGGAATGTAATTCAGCTCCGCCATC
GCCGCTTCCACTTTTTCCCGCGTTTTCGCAGAAACGTGGCTGGCCTGGTTCACCACGCGGGAAACGGTCT
GATAAGAGACACCGGCATACTCTGCGACATCGTATAACGTTACTGGTTTCACATTCACCACCCTGAATTG
ACTCTCTTCCGGGCGCTATCATGCCATACCGCGAAAGGTTTTGCGCCATTCGATGGTGTCCGGGATCTCG
ACGCTCTCCCTTATGCGACTCCTGCATTAGGAAGCAGCCCAGTAGTAGGTTGAGGCCGTTGAGCACCGCC
GCCGCAAGGAATGGTGCATGCAAGGAGATGGCGCCCAACAGTCCCCCGGCCACGGGGCCTGCCACCATAC
CCACGCCGAAACAAGCGCTCATGAGCCCGAAGTGGCGAGCCCGATCTTCCCCATCGGTGATGTCGGCGAT
ATAGGCGCCAGCAACCGCACCTGTGGCGCCGGTGATGCCGGCCACGATGCGTCCGGCGTAGAGGATCGAG
ATCTCGATCCCGCGAAATTAATACGACTCACTATAGGGGAATTGTGAGCGGATAACAATTCCCCT
