>Addgene plasmid #175460 | EPB41L3A-c021 | depositor partial sequence | sequence record 340361 | Coding sequence (including tags)
CATATGCACCATCATCATCATCATTCTTCTGGTGTAGATCTGGGTACCGAGAACCTGTACTTCCAATCCA
TGCCTAAAAGCATGCAGTGCAAAGTGATACTTCTCGATGGATCAGAATATACCTGTGATGTAGAGAAACG
CTCCAGAGGACAAGTGCTGTTTGATAAAGTGTGTGAACACTTGAACTTGCTAGAGAAAGACTACTTTGGG
CTTACGTATCGAGATGCTGAAAACCAGAAGAATTGGTTGGACCCTGCTAAGGAAATAAAAAAACAGGTTC
GAAGTGGTGCTTGGCACTTTTCATTTAATGTGAAATTTTATCCACCAGACCCTGCCCAACTATCTGAAGA
TATCACCAGGTACTACCTCTGCTTGCAGTTGCGAGATGACATCGTGTCCGGAAGGCTGCCCTGCTCCTTT
GTTACCCTGGCCTTGCTGGGCTCCTACACTGTCCAGTCAGAGCTCGGAGACTATGACCCAGATGAATGTG
GGAGCGATTACATTAGTGAGTTCCGCTTTGCACCAAACCACACTAAAGAACTGGAAGACAAAGTGATCGA
GCTGCACAAGAGCCACAGAGGAATGACGCCAGCAGAAGCAGAGATGCATTTCTTGGAAAATGCCAAAAAA
TTATCAATGTATGGGGTAGATTTACATCATGCTAAGGACTCAGAAGGGGTAGAAATTATGTTAGGAGTTT
GTGCAAGTGGTCTGTTGATATATCGCGACCGGCTGCGAATAAACAGATTTGCCTGGCCCAAGGTTCTAAA
GATTTCATACAAACGGAACAACTTTTACATTAAGATCCGGCCGGGAGAGTTTGAACAATTTGAAAGCACC
ATTGGGTTTAAGCTGCCAAACCATCGAGCTGCCAAGCGTTTATGGAAAGTATGTGTTGAGCATCATACAT
TTTTCAGACTACTGTGACAGTAAAGGTGGATACGGATCCGAA
